Addgene plasmid #20160: CFP-FKBP (CF)
Depositing lab: Tobias Meyer. Publication: An inducible translocation strategy to rapidly activate and inhibit small GTPase signaling pathways. Inoue T, Heo WD, Grimley JS, Wandless TJ, Meyer T. Nat Methods. 2005 Jun . 2(6):415-8. 10.1038/nmeth763 PubMed 15908919.
Backbone
  Vector backbone: ECFP-C1
  Backbone manufacturer: Clontech
  Backbone size w/o insert (bp): 4733
  Vector type: Mammalian Expression
  Selectable markers: Neomycin (select with G418)
Growth in bacteria
  Bacterial resistance: Kanamycin, 50 μg/mL
  Growth temperature: 37°C
  Growth strain: DH5alpha
  Copy number: High Copy
Gene/Insert
  Gene/Insert name: CFP-FKBP (alt name: FKBP12)
  Species: H. sapiens (human)
  Entrez Gene: FKBP1A (a.k.a. FKBP-12, FKBP-1A, FKBP1, FKBP12, PKC12, PKCI2, PPIASE)
  Cloning method: Restriction Enzyme; 5′ cloning site BsrG1 (not destroyed); 3′ cloning site Xho1 (not destroyed)
  Sequencing primers: 5′ n/a
Terms and licenses: Academic/Nonprofit Terms; Industry Terms: Not Available to Industry
How to cite: CFP-FKBP (CF) was a gift from Tobias Meyer (Addgene plasmid # 20160 ; http://n2t.net/addgene:20160 ; RRID:Addgene_20160)
