[The description below was written by a language model from this plasmid's Addgene catalogue record.]
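Description:
CFP-FKBP (CF) is a mammalian expression plasmid built on the Clontech ECFP-C1 backbone (about 4.7 kb without insert). It is maintained in E. coli as a high-copy plasmid under kanamycin selection. It also carries a neomycin resistance marker, so transfected mammalian cells can be selected with G418. In vectors of this family a single resistance cassette typically provides both selections. The record includes no feature table, so the promoter, polyadenylation signal and origins of replication are not explicitly stated. The C1-series fluorescent protein vectors generally use a strong constitutive viral promoter to drive the fusion, but this cannot be confirmed from the fields given.

The insert is human FKBP12 (gene FKBP1A), cloned by restriction digestion between BsrGI and XhoI sites, both of which were preserved. This places FKBP downstream of the cyan fluorescent protein coding sequence, giving a fusion with CFP at the N-terminus and FKBP at the C-terminus. FKBP12 is a small immunophilin that binds rapamycin and related compounds. Once bound, it associates with the FRB domain, which makes it a standard half of chemically induced dimerisation systems.

The associated publication describes an inducible translocation strategy for rapidly activating or inhibiting small GTPase signalling. The name and contents suggest that this plasmid provides the basic soluble CFP-tagged FKBP module. Such a module can be recruited to a membrane-anchored FRB partner when dimeriser is added, with CFP fluorescence reporting the relocalisation. Because no effector domain is listed, it probably serves as a control or as a parent scaffold for effector fusions, although the record does not say so.
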