>Addgene plasmid #20160 | CFP-FKBP (CF) | addgene partial sequence | sequence record 26036 | 20160 with EGFP-C
TGGACGAGCTGTACAAGAGTGCTGGTGGTGGAGTGCAGGTGGAAACCATCTCCCCAGGAGACGGGCGCAC
CTTCCCCAAGCGCGGCCAGACCTGCGTGGTGCACTACACCGGGATGCTTGAAGATGGAAAGAAATTTGAT
TCCTCCCGGGACAGAAACAAGCCCTTTAAGTTTATGCTAGGCAAGCAGGAGGTGATCCGAGGCTGGGAAG
AAGGGGTTGCCCAGATGAGTGTGGGTCAGAGAGCCAAACTGACTATATCTCCAGATTATGCCTATGGTGC
CACTGGGCACCCAGGCATCATCCCACCACATGCCACTCTCGTCTTCGATGTGGAGCTTCTAAAACTGGAA
TGAGCTGGTGGTAGTGCTGGTGGTCCTCGAGCTCAAGCTTCGAATTCGATGCAGGCCATCAAGTGTGTGG
TGGTGGGAGACGGAGCTGTAGGTAAAACTTGCCTACTGATCAGTTACACAACCAATGCATTTCCTGGAGA
ATATATCCCTACTGTCTTTGACAATTATTCTGCCAATGTTATGGTAGATGGAAAACCGGTGAATCTGGGC
TTATGGGATACAGCTGGACTAGAAGATTATGACAGATTACGCCCCCTATCCTATCCGCAAACAGATGTGT
TCTTAATTTGCTTTTCCCTTGTGAGTCCTGCATCAT
