LOCUS       Exported 5619 bp ds-DNA circular SYN 12-MAY-2021
DEFINITION  synthetic circular DNA
ACCESSION   .
VERSION     .
KEYWORDS    CFP-FKBP (CF)
SOURCE      synthetic DNA construct
  ORGANISM  synthetic DNA construct
REFERENCE   1 (bases 1 to 5619)
  AUTHORS   Inoue T, Heo WD, Grimley JS, Wandless TJ, Meyer T
  TITLE     An inducible translocation strategy to rapidly activate and inhibit
            small GTPase signaling pathways.
  JOURNAL   Nat Methods. 2005 Jun . 2(6):415-8.
  PUBMED    15908919
REFERENCE   2 (bases 1 to 5619)
  AUTHORS   .
  TITLE     Direct Submission
  JOURNAL   Exported May 12, 2021 from SnapGene Server 1.1.58
            http://www.snapgene.com
FEATURES             Location/Qualifiers
     source          1..5619
                     /organism="synthetic DNA construct"
                     /mol_type="other DNA"
     enhancer        1..304
                     /label=CMV enhancer
                     /note="human cytomegalovirus immediate early enhancer"
     promoter        305..508
                     /label=CMV promoter
                     /note="human cytomegalovirus (CMV) immediate early
                     promoter"
     primer_bind     459..479
                     /label=CMV-F
                     /note="Human CMV immediate early promoter, forward primer"
     regulatory      547..556
                     /regulatory_class="other"
                     /note="vertebrate consensus sequence for strong initiation
                     of translation (Kozak, 1987)"
     CDS             553..1269
                     /codon_start=1
                     /product="enhanced CFP"
                     /label=ECFP
                     /note="mammalian codon-optimized"
                     /translation="MVSKGEELFTGVVPILVELDGDVNGHKFSVSGEGEGDATYGKLTL
                     KFICTTGKLPVPWPTLVTTLTWGVQCFSRYPDHMKQHDFFKSAMPEGYVQERTIFFKDD
                     GNYKTRAEVKFEGDTLVNRIELKGIDFKEDGNILGHKLEYNYISHNVYITADKQKNGIK
                     ANFKIRHNIEDGSVQLADHYQQNTPIGDGPVLLPDNHYLSTQSALSKDPNEKRDHMVLL
                     EFVTAAGITLGMDELYK"
     primer_bind     complement(598..619)
                     /label=EGFP-N
                     /note="EGFP, reverse primer"
     primer_bind     complement(859..878)
                     /label=EXFP-R
                     /note="For distinguishing EGFP variants, reverse primer"
     primer_bind     1206..1227
                     /label=EGFP-C
                     /note="EGFP, forward primer"
     CDS             1282..1605
                     /codon_start=1
                     /product="human FK506-binding protein FKBP12"
                     /label=FKBP
                     /translation="GVQVETISPGDGRTFPKRGQTCVVHYTGMLEDGKKFDSSRDRNKP
                     FKFMLGKQEVIRGWEEGVAQMSVGQRAKLTISPDYAYGATGHPGIIPPHATLVFDVELL
                     KLE"
     polyA_signal    2347..2468
                     /label=SV40 poly(A) signal
                     /note="SV40 polyadenylation signal"
     primer_bind     complement(2384..2403)
                     /label=SV40pA-R
                     /note="SV40 polyA, reverse primer"
     primer_bind     2438..2457
                     /label=EBV-rev
                     /note="SV40 polyA terminator, reverse primer"
     rep_origin      complement(2475..2930)
                     /direction=LEFT
                     /label=f1 ori
                     /note="f1 bacteriophage origin of replication; arrow
                     indicates direction of (+) strand synthesis"
     primer_bind     complement(2612..2633)
                     /label=F1ori-F
                     /note="F1 origin, forward primer"
     primer_bind     2824..2843
                     /label=F1ori-R
                     /note="F1 origin, reverse primer"
     promoter        2957..3061
                     /gene="bla"
                     /label=AmpR promoter
     promoter        3063..3420
                     /label=SV40 promoter
                     /note="SV40 enhancer and early promoter"
     primer_bind     complement(3086..3106)
                     /label=pBABE 3'
                     /note="SV40 enhancer, reverse primer for pBABE vectors"
     rep_origin      3271..3406
                     /label=SV40 ori
                     /note="SV40 origin of replication"
     primer_bind     3333..3352
                     /label=SV40pro-F
                     /note="SV40 promoter/origin, forward primer"
     CDS             3455..4249
                     /codon_start=1
                     /gene="aph(3')-II (or nptII)"
                     /product="aminoglycoside phosphotransferase from Tn5"
                     /label=NeoR/KanR
                     /note="confers resistance to neomycin, kanamycin, and G418
                     (Geneticin(R))"
                     /translation="MIEQDGLHAGSPAAWVERLFGYDWAQQTIGCSDAAVFRLSAQGRP
                     VLFVKTDLSGALNELQDEAARLSWLATTGVPCAAVLDVVTEAGRDWLLLGEVPGQDLLS
                     SHLAPAEKVSIMADAMRRLHTLDPATCPFDHQAKHRIERARTRMEAGLVDQDDLDEEHQ
                     GLAPAELFARLKASMPDGEDLVVTHGDACLPNIMVENGRFSGFIDCGRLGVADRYQDIA
                     LATRDIAEELGGEWADRFLVLYGIAAPDSQRIAFYRLLDEFF"
     primer_bind     complement(3509..3528)
                     /label=Neo-R
                     /note="Neomycin resistance gene, reverse primer"
     primer_bind     4119..4138
                     /label=Neo-F
                     /note="Neomycin resistance gene, forward primer"
     primer_bind     complement(4437..4456)
                     /label=TK-pA-R
                     /note="Thymidine kinase polyA, reverse primer"
     polyA_signal    4481..4528
                     /label=HSV TK poly(A) signal
                     /note="herpes simplex virus thymidine kinase
                     polyadenylation signal (Cole and Stacy, 1985)"
     rep_origin      4857..5445
                     /direction=RIGHT
                     /label=ori
                     /note="high-copy-number ColE1/pMB1/pBR322/pUC origin of
                     replication"
     primer_bind     5346..5365
                     /label=pBR322ori-F
                     /note="pBR322 origin, forward primer"
ORIGIN
        1 cgttacataa cttacggtaa atggcccgcc tggctgaccg cccaacgacc cccgcccatt
       61 gacgtcaata atgacgtatg ttcccatagt aacgccaata gggactttcc attgacgtca
      121 atgggtggag tatttacggt aaactgccca cttggcagta catcaagtgt atcatatgcc
      181 aagtacgccc cctattgacg tcaatgacgg taaatggccc gcctggcatt atgcccagta
      241 catgacctta tgggactttc ctacttggca gtacatctac gtattagtca tcgctattac
      301 catggtgatg cggttttggc agtacatcaa tgggcgtgga tagcggtttg actcacgggg
      361 atttccaagt ctccacccca ttgacgtcaa tgggagtttg ttttggcacc aaaatcaacg
      421 ggactttcca aaatgtcgta acaactccgc cccattgacg caaatgggcg gtaggcgtgt
      481 acggtgggag gtctatataa gcagagctgg tttagtgaac cgtcagatcc gctagcgcta
      541 ccggtcgcca ccatggtgag caagggcgag gagctgttca ccggggtggt gcccatcctg
      601 gtcgagctgg acggcgacgt aaacggccac aagttcagcg tgtccggcga gggcgagggc
      661 gatgccacct acggcaagct gaccctgaag ttcatctgca ccaccggcaa gctgcccgtg
      721 ccctggccca ccctcgtgac caccctgacc tggggcgtgc agtgcttcag ccgctacccc
      781 gaccacatga agcagcacga cttcttcaag tccgccatgc ccgaaggcta cgtccaggag
      841 cgcaccatct tcttcaagga cgacggcaac tacaagaccc gcgccgaggt gaagttcgag
      901 ggcgacaccc tggtgaaccg catcgagctg aagggcatcg acttcaagga ggacggcaac
      961 atcctggggc acaagctgga gtacaactac atcagccaca acgtctatat caccgccgac
     1021 aagcagaaga acggcatcaa ggccaacttc aagatccgcc acaacatcga ggacggcagc
     1081 gtgcagctcg ccgaccacta ccagcagaac acccccatcg gcgacggccc cgtgctgctg
     1141 cccgacaacc actacctgag cacccagtcc gccctgagca aagaccccaa cgagaagcgc
     1201 gatcacatgg tcctgctgga gttcgtgacc gccgccggga tcactctcgg catggacgag
     1261 ctgtacaaga gtgctggtgg tggagtgcag gtggaaacca tctccccagg agacgggcgc
     1321 accttcccca agcgcggcca gacctgcgtg gtgcactaca ccgggatgct tgaagatgga
     1381 aagaaatttg attcctcccg ggacagaaac aagcccttta agtttatgct aggcaagcag
     1441 gaggtgatcc gaggctggga agaaggggtt gcccagatga gtgtgggtca gagagccaaa
     1501 ctgactatat ctccagatta tgcctatggt gccactgggc acccaggcat catcccacca
     1561 catgccactc tcgtcttcga tgtggagctt ctaaaactgg aatgagctgg tggtagtgct
     1621 ggtggtcctc gagctcaagc ttcgaattcg atgcaggcca tcaagtgtgt ggtggtggga
     1681 gacggagctg taggtaaaac ttgcctactg atcagttaca caaccaatgc atttcctgga
     1741 gaatatatcc ctactgtctt tgacaattat tctgccaatg ttatggtaga tggaaaaccg
     1801 gtgaatctgg gcttatggga tacagctgga ctagaagatt atgacagatt acgcccccta
     1861 tcctatccgc aaacagatgt gttcttaatt tgcttttccc ttgtgagtcc tgcatcattt
     1921 gaaaatgtcc gtgcaaagtg gtatcctgag gtgcggcacc actgtcccaa cactcccatc
     1981 atcctagtgg gaactaaact tgatcttagg gatgataaag acacgatcga gaaactgaag
     2041 gagaagaagc tgactcccat cacctatccg cagggtctag ccatggctaa ggagattggt
     2101 gctgtaaaat acctggagtg ctcggcgctc acacagcgag gcctcaagac agtgtttgac
     2161 gaagcgatcc gagcagtcct ctgcccgcct cccgtgaaga agaggaagag aaaatgagga
     2221 tccaccggat ctagataact gatcataatc agccatacca catttgtaga ggttttactt
     2281 gctttaaaaa acctcccaca cctccccctg aacctgaaac ataaaatgaa tgcaattgtt
     2341 gttgttaact tgtttattgc agcttataat ggttacaaat aaagcaatag catcacaaat
     2401 ttcacaaata aagcattttt ttcactgcat tctagttgtg gtttgtccaa actcatcaat
     2461 gtatcttaag gcgtaaattg taagcgttaa tattttgtta aaattcgcgt taaatttttg
     2521 ttaaatcagc tcatttttta accaataggc cgaaatcggc aaaatccctt ataaatcaaa
     2581 agaatagacc gagatagggt tgagtgttgt tccagtttgg aacaagagtc cactattaaa
     2641 gaacgtggac tccaacgtca aaggnnnnnn nnnnnnnnnn nnnnnnnnnn nnnnnnnnnn
     2701 nnnnnnnnnn nnntnnnnnn nnnnnnnnnn nnnnnnnnnn nnnnnnnnnn nnnnnnnnnn
     2761 nnnnnnnnnn nnnnnnnnnn nnnnnnnnnn nnnnnnnnnn nnnnngnnnn nnnnnnnnnn
     2821 nnnnnnnnnn nnnnnnnnnn nnnnnnnnnn nnnnnnnnnn nnnnnnnnnn nnnnnnnnnn
     2881 nnnnnnnnnn nnnnnnnnnn nnnnnnnnnn nnnnnnnnnn nnnnnnnnnn caggtggcac
     2941 ttttcgggga aatgtgcgcg gaacccctat ttgtttattt ttctaaatac attcaaatat
     3001 gtatccgctc atgagacaat aaccctgata aatgcttcaa taatattgaa aaaggaagag
     3061 tcctgaggcg gaaagaacca gctgtggaat gtgtgtcagt tagggtgtgg aaagtcccca
     3121 ggctccccag caggcagaag tatgcaaagc atgcatctca attagtcagc aaccaggtgt
     3181 ggaaagtccc caggctcccc agcaggcaga agtatgcaaa gcatgcatct caattagtca
     3241 gcaaccatag tcccgcccct aactccgccc atcccgcccc taactccgcc cagttccgcc
     3301 cattctccgc cccatggctg actaattttt tttatttatg cagaggccga ggccgcctcg
     3361 gcctctgagc tattccagaa gtagtgagga ggcttttttg gaggcctagg cttttgcaaa
     3421 gatcgatcaa gagacaggat gaggatcgtt tcgcatgatt gaacaagatg gattgcacgc
     3481 aggttctccg gccgcttggg tggagaggct attcggctat gactgggcac aacagacaat
     3541 cggctgctct gatgccgccg tgttccggct gtcagcgcag gggcgcccgg ttctttttgt
     3601 caagaccgac ctgtccggtg ccctgaatga actgcaagac gaggcagcgc ggctatcgtg
     3661 gctggccacg acgggcgttc cttgcgcagc tgtgctcgac gttgtcactg aagcgggaag
     3721 ggactggctg ctattgggcg aagtgccggg gcaggatctc ctgtcatctc accttgctcc
     3781 tgccgagaaa gtatccatca tggctgatgc aatgcggcgg ctgcatacgc ttgatccggc
     3841 tacctgccca ttcgaccacc aagcgaaaca tcgcatcgag cgagcacgta ctcggatgga
     3901 agccggtctt gtcgatcagg atgatctgga cgaagagcat caggggctcg cgccagccga
     3961 actgttcgcc aggctcaagg cgagcatgcc cgacggcgag gatctcgtcg tgacccatgg
     4021 cgatgcctgc ttgccgaata tcatggtgga aaatggccgc ttttctggat tcatcgactg
     4081 tggccggctg ggtgtggcgg accgctatca ggacatagcg ttggctaccc gtgatattgc
     4141 tgaagagctt ggcggcgaat gggctgaccg cttcctcgtg ctttacggta tcgccgctcc
     4201 cgattcgcag cgcatcgcct tctatcgcct tcttgacgag ttcttctgag cgggactctg
     4261 gggttcgaaa tgaccgacca agcgacgccc aacctgccat cacgagattt cgattccacc
     4321 gccgccttct atgaaaggtt gggcttcgga atcgttttcc gggacgccgg ctggatgatc
     4381 ctccagcgcg gggatctcat gctggagttc ttcgcccacc ctagggggag gctaactgaa
     4441 acacggaagg agacaatacc ggaaggaacc cgcgctatga cggcaataaa aagacagaat
     4501 aaaacgcacg gtgttgggtc gtttgttcat aaacgcgggg ttcggtccca gggctggcac
     4561 tctgtcgata ccccaccgag accccattgg ggccaatacg cccgcgtttc ttccttttcc
     4621 ccaccccacc ccccaagttc gggtgaaggc ccagggctcg cagccaacgt cggggcggca
     4681 ggccctgcca tagcctcagg ttactcatat atactttaga ttgatttaaa acttcatttt
     4741 taatttaaaa ggatctaggt gaagatcctt tttgataatc tcatgaccaa aatcccttaa
     4801 cgtgagtttt cgttccactg agcgtcagac cccgtagaaa agatcaaagg atcttcttga
     4861 gatccttttt ttctgcgcgt aatctgctgc ttgcaaacaa aaaaaccacc gctaccagcg
     4921 gtggtttgtt tgccggatca agagctacca actctttttc cgaaggtaac tggcttcagc
     4981 agagcgcaga taccaaatac tgttcttcta gtgtagccgt agttaggcca ccacttcaag
     5041 aactctgtag caccgcctac atacctcgct ctgctaatcc tgttaccagt ggctgctgcc
     5101 agtggcgata agtcgtgtct taccgggttg gactcaagac gatagttacc ggataaggcg
     5161 cagcggtcgg gctgaacggg gggttcgtgc acacagccca gcttggagcg aacgacctac
     5221 accgaactga gatacctaca gcgtgagcta tgagaaagcg ccacgcttcc cgaagggaga
     5281 aaggcggaca ggtatccggt aagcggcagg gtcggaacag gagagcgcac gagggagctt
     5341 ccagggggaa acgcctggta tctttatagt cctgtcgggt ttcgccacct ctgacttgag
     5401 cgtcgatttt tgtgatgctc gtcagggggg cggagcctat ggaaaaacgc cagcaacgcg
     5461 gcctttttac ggttcctggc cttttgctgg ccttttgctc acatgttctt tcctgcgtta
     5521 tcccctgatt ctgtggataa ccgtattacc gccatgcatt agttattaat agtaatcaat
     5581 tacggggtca ttagttcata gcccatatat ggagttccg
//
